>Addgene plasmid #92359 | pcU6_3 sgRNA | depositor full sequence | sequence record 178156 | pcU6_3 sgRNA sequence 3494 bps
CTGCATTAATGAATCGGCCAACGCGCGGGGAGAGGCGGTTTGCGTATTGGGCGCTCTTCCGCTTCCTCGC
TCACTGACTCGCTGCGCTCGGTCGTTCGGCTGCGGCGAGCGGTATCAGCTCACTCAAAGGCGGTAATACG
GTTATCCACAGAATCAGGGGATAACGCAGGAAAGAACATGAATTAATTCTCATGTTTGACAGCTTATCAT
CGATTAGCTTTAATGCGGTAGTTTATCACAGTTAAATTGCTAACGCAGTCAGGCACCGTGTATGAAATCT
AACAATGCGCTCATCGTCATCCTCGGCACCGTCACCCTGGATGCTGTAGGCATAGGCTTGGTTATGCCGG
TACTGCCGGGCCTCTTGCGGGATATCGTCCATTCCGACAGCATCGCCAGTCACTATGGCGTGCTGCTAGC
GCTATATGCGTTGATGCAATTTCTATGCGCACCCGTTCTCGGAGCACTGTCCGACCGCTTTGGCCGCCGC
CCAGTCCTGCTCGCTTCGCTACTTGGAGCCACTATCGACTACGCGATCATGGCGACCACACCCGTCCTGT
GGATTCTCTACGCCGGACGCATCGTGGCCGGCATCACCGGCGCCACAGGTGCGGTTGCTGGCGCCTATAT
CGCCGACATCACCGATGGGGAAGATCGGGCTCGCCACTTCGGGCTCATGAGCGCTTGTTTCGGCGTGGGT
ATGGTGGCAGGCCCCGTGGCCGGGGGACTGTTGGGCGCCATCTCCTTACATGCACCATTCCTTGCGGCGG
CGGTGCTCAACGGCCTCAACCTACTACTGGGCTGCTTCCTAATGCAGGAGTCGCATAAGGGAGAGCGCCG
ACCCATGCCCTTGAGAGCCTTCAACCCAGTCAGCTCCTTCCGGTGGGCGCGGGGCATGACTATCGTCGCC
GCACTTATGACTGTCTTCTTTATCATGCAACTCGTAGGACAGGTGCCGGCAGCGCTCTGGGTCATTTTCG
GCGAGGACCGCTTTCGCTGGAGCGCGACGATGATCGGCCTGTCGCTTGCGGTATTCGGAATCTTGCACGC
CCTCGCTCAAGCCTTCGTCACTGGTCCCGCCACCAAACGTTTCGGCGAGAAGCAGGCCATTATCGCCGGC
ATGGCGGCCGACGCGCTGGGCTACGTCTTGCTGGCGTTCGCGACGCGAGGCTGGATGGCCTTCCCCATTA
TGATTCTTCTCGCTTCCGGCGGCATCGGGATGCCCGCGTTGCAGGCCATGCTGTCCAGGCAGGTAGATGA
CGACCATCAGGGACAGCTTCAAGGATCGCTCGCGGCTCTTACCAGCCTAACTTCGATCATTGGACCGCTG
ATCGTCACGGCGATTTATGCCGCCTCGGCGAGCACATGGAACGGGTTGGCATGGATTGTAGGCGCCGCCC
TATACCTTGTCTGCCTCCCCGCGTTGCGTCGCGGTGCATGGAGCCGGGCCACCTCGACCTGAATGGAAGC
CGGCGGCACCTCGCTAACGGATTCACCACTCCAAGAATTGGAGCCAATCAATTCTTGCGGAGAACTGTGA
ATGCGCAAACCAACCCTTGATCGGGGAAGAACAGTATGTCGAGCTATTTTTTGACTTACTGGGGATCAAG
CCTGATTGGGAGAAAATAAAATATCCCCTATAGTGAGTCGTATTACATGGTCATAGCTGTTTCCTGGCAG
CTCTGGCCCGTGTCTCAAAATCTCTGATGTTACATTGCACAAGATAAAAATATATCATCATGCCTCCTCT
AGAGGTCTCAGGACCGCGGCCGCTCCTTCAGGCACTGCCGACGACAGCCCAGGCGGAGGTCCTGAGCGCC
GGCGCCAAATTTGCATAAAGAGCTACCCAGAAGCCCTCGCGCGCGGAAACGGGCAAAAAAGGGCTTCTAA
TATGGAAATATTACGCCGAATCGCGTCACAAATTGGCTAAGCGGGCCTAAGAGTTAACAAGATGTGCTAT
TAAGCGGAGCCTTTTGGTGGGAAGAAACGGAACAGTCACTGTGTTCTAAAAGAACTTGCAGGATGAGCCT
TTAAATACCGCAGTCTCGACGCTCTTAGTCGGAGACGTTGATTTCGTCTCTGTTTAAGAGCTATGCTGGA
AACAGCATAGCAAGTTTAAATAAGGCTAGTCCGTTATCAACTTGAAAAAGTGGCACCGAGTCGGTGCTTT
TTTGTTTTCCATATTTTTTTCGCATTGCTTTCCTTGGCTTTTACACCCTTACGCAGCCTCGCCCCCTTTT
CCCAGGGAGACCCTCGAGCCACCCATGACCAAAATCCCTTAACGTGAGTTACGCGTCGTTCCACTGAGCG
TCAGACCCCGTAGAAAAGATCAAAGGATCTTCTTGAGATCCTTTTTTTCTGCGCGTAATCTGCTGCTTGC
AAACAAAAAAACCACCGCTACCAGCGGTGGTTTGTTTGCCGGATCAAGAGCTACCAACTCTTTTTCCGAA
GGTAACTGGCTTCAGCAGAGCGCAGATACCAAATACTGTTCTTCTAGTGTAGCCGTAGTTAGGCCACCAC
TTCAAGAACTCTGTAGCACCGCCTACATACCTCGCTCTGCTAATCCTGTTACCAGTGGCTGCTGCCAGTG
GCGATAAGTCGTGTCTTACCGGGTTGGACTCAAGACGATAGTTACCGGATAAGGCGCAGCGGTCGGGCTG
AACGGGGGGTTCGTGCACACAGCCCAGCTTGGAGCGAACGACCTACACCGAACTGAGATACCTACAGCGT
GAGCTATGAGAAAGCGCCACGCTTCCCGAAGGGAGAAAGGCGGACAGGTATCCGGTAAGCGGCAGGGTCG
GAACAGGAGAGCGCACGAGGGAGCTTCCAGGGGGAAACGCCTGGTATCTTTATAGTCCTGTCGGGTTTCG
CCACCTCTGACTTGAGCGTCGATTTTTGTGATGCTCGTCAGGGGGGCGGAGCCTATGGAAAAACGCCAGC
AACGCGGCCTTTTTACGGTTCCTGGCCTTTTGCTGGCCTTTTGCTCACATGTTCTTTCCTGCGTTATCCC
CTGATTCTGTGGATAACCGTATTACCGCCTTTGAGTGAGCTGATACCGCTCGCCGCAGCCGAACGACCGA
GCGCAGCGAGTCAGTGAGCGAGGAAGCGGAAGAGCGCCCAATACGCAAACCGCCTCTCCCCGCGCGTTGG
CCGATTCATTAATGCAGCTGGCACGACAGGTTTCCCGACTGGAAAGCGGGCAGTGAGCGCAACGCAATTA
ATACGCGTACCGCTAGCCAGGAAGAGTTTGTAGAAACGCAAAAAGGCCATCCGTCAGGATGGCCTTCTGC
TTAGTTTGATGCCTGGCAGTTTATGGCGGGCGTCCTGCCCGCCACCCTCCGGGCCGTTGCTTCACAACGT
TCAAATCCGCTCCCGGCGGATTTGTCCTACTCAGGAGAGCGTTCACCGACAAACAACAGATAAAACGAAA
GGCCCAGTCTTCCGACTGAGCCTTTCGTTTTATTTGATGCCTGGCAGTTCCCTACTCTCGCGTT
Features (pLannotate 1.2.2; 11 found; start..end, strand, type, name):
      1..54      -  CDS            lacI (fragment): lac repressor; lacI; The lac repressor binds to the lac operator to inhibit transcription in E. coli. This inhibition can be relieved by adding lactose or isopropyl-β-D-thiogalactopyranoside (IPTG).
     56..180     -  rep_origin     RSF ori (fragment): Plasmids containing the RSF 1030 origin of replication can be propagated in E. coli cells that contain additional plasmids with compatible origins.
    196..224     +  promoter       tet promoter: E. coli promoter for tetracycline efflux protein gene
    272..1462    +  CDS            TcR: tetracycline efflux protein; tet; confers resistance to tetracycline
   1560..1634    +  CDS            KanR (fragment): aminoglycoside phosphotransferase; aphA-3; confers resistance to kanamycin
   1637..1655    -  promoter       T7 promoter: promoter for bacteriophage T7 RNA polymerase
   2100..2167    +  misc_RNA       tracrRNA (fragment): trans-activating CRISPR RNA for the Streptococcus pyogenes CRISPR/Cas9 system
   2343..2931    +  rep_origin     ori: high-copy-number ColE1/pMB1/pBR322/pUC origin of replication
   3114..3206    +  CDS            lacI (fragment): lac repressor; lacI; The lac repressor binds to the lac operator to inhibit transcription in E. coli. This inhibition can be relieved by adding lactose or isopropyl-β-D-thiogalactopyranoside (IPTG).
   3261..3288    -  terminator     rrnB T2 terminator: transcription terminator T2 from the E. coli rrnB gene
   3420..3463    +  terminator     rrnB T1 terminator: Escherichia coli rrnB; transcription terminator T1 from the E. coli rrnB gene
