[The description below was written by a language model from this plasmid's Addgene catalogue record and pLannotate feature annotations shown in this document.]
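Description:
pcU6_3 sgRNA is a compact (about 3.5 kb) single-guide RNA expression mini-vector built for CRISPR work in chicken cells and embryos. It is based on the pNG3 backbone, originally a module plasmid from a TAL effector assembly toolkit, into whose BsaI sites a roughly 480 bp cassette was inserted by Gibson cloning. The plasmid replicates in E. coli from a high-copy ColE1/pUC-type origin and is selected with tetracycline through a TcR efflux gene driven by its native tet promoter. The feature table also picks up short fragments of lacI, an RSF origin and a kanamycin resistance gene, as well as a T7 promoter and rrnB T1/T2 terminators. The fragments are backbone remnants and are unlikely to be functional parts of the design.

The payload is the chicken U6.3 RNA polymerase III promoter followed by a guide RNA cloning cassette. The automated annotation does not label the chick promoter itself, but it detects a partial Streptococcus pyogenes tracrRNA match immediately downstream of the unannotated region, consistent with an sgRNA scaffold for SpCas9-family effectors. A target-specific spacer would be cloned between promoter and scaffold, although the record does not state the enzyme or method used for spacer insertion. Using a species-matched pol III promoter is intended to give efficient guide transcription in avian cells. No Cas9 or reporter is encoded, so the nuclease or dCas9 effector must come from a separate construct. The plasmid belongs to a toolkit for genome and epigenome engineering in the chicken embryo, used to modulate cis-regulatory elements and gene expression in vivo.
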