Addgene plasmid #92359: pcU6_3 sgRNA
Purpose: Chicken-specific U6 sgRNA expression mini-vector, harbouring chick U6_3 pol III promoter.
Depositing lab: Tatjana Sauka-Spengler. Depositing organization: University of Oxford. Publication: Genome and epigenome engineering CRISPR toolkit for in vivo modulation of cis-regulatory interactions and gene expression in the chicken embryo. Williams RM, Senanayake U, Artibani M, Taylor G, Wells D, Ahmed AA, Sauka-Spengler T. Development. 2018 Feb 23;145(4). pii: dev.160333. doi: 10.1242/dev.160333. PubMed 29386245.
Backbone
  Vector backbone: pNG3
  Backbone size w/o insert (bp): 3017
  Total vector size (bp): 3494
  Vector type: Mammalian Expression, CRISPR
Growth in bacteria
  Bacterial resistance: Tetracycline, 10 μg/mL
  Growth temperature: 37°C
  Growth strain: DH5alpha
  Copy number: High Copy
Gene/Insert
  Gene/Insert name: chick U6.3 promoter and gRNA cloning cassette
  Species: G. gallus (chicken)
  Insert size (bp): 477
  Promoter: chick U6.3
  Cloning method: Gibson Cloning
  Sequencing primers: 5′ gatcaagcctgattgggagaa
Resource information
  A portion of this plasmid was derived from a plasmid made by: chick U6.3 promoter (Kudo and Sutou, 2005) was cloned into BsaI sites in pNG3 vector #30987
Terms and licenses: Academic/Nonprofit Terms; Industry Terms: Not Available to Industry
Depositor comments: Kudo, T., and S. Sutou. 2005. Usage of putative chicken U6 promoters for vector-based RNA interference. J Reprod Dev. 51:411-417. Efficient design and assembly of custom TALEN and other TAL effector-based constructs for DNA targeting. Cermak T, Doyle EL, Christian M, Wang L, Zhang Y, Schmidt C, Baller JA, Somia NV, Bogdanove AJ, Voytas DF. Nucleic Acids Res. 2011 Apr 14. ():. 10.1093/nar/gkr218 PubMed 21493687 Please visit https://www.biorxiv.org/content/early/2017/05/08/135525 for bioRxiv preprint.
How to cite: pcU6_3 sgRNA was a gift from Tatjana Sauka-Spengler (Addgene plasmid # 92359 ; http://n2t.net/addgene:92359 ; RRID:Addgene_92359)
